Addgene plasmid #31916: pBAD/HisB-Fast-FT
Depositing lab: Vladislav Verkhusha. Depositing organization: Albert Einstein College of Medicine. Publication: Monomeric fluorescent timers that change color from blue to red report on cellular trafficking. Subach FV, Subach OM, Gundorov IS, Morozova KS, Piatkevich KD, Cuervo AM, Verkhusha VV. Nat Chem Biol. 2009 Feb;5(2):118-26. Epub 2009 Jan 11. 10.1038/nchembio.138 PubMed 19136976.
Backbone
  Vector backbone: pBAD/His-B
  Backbone manufacturer: Invitrogen
  Backbone size w/o insert (bp): 4074
  Vector type: Bacterial Expression
Growth in bacteria
  Bacterial resistance: Ampicillin, 100 μg/mL
  Growth temperature: 37°C
  Growth strain: DH5alpha
  Copy number: Low Copy
Gene/Insert
  Gene/Insert name: Fast-FT (alt name: blue-to-red fluorescent timer)
  Insert size (bp): 711
  Mutation: M18V/E34K/K69R/L84W/S149T/A224S compared to mCherry (but numbering relative to EGFP)
  Promoter: araB
  Tag / fusion protein: His (N terminal on backbone)
  Cloning method: Restriction Enzyme; 5′ cloning site BglII (unknown if destroyed); 3′ cloning site EcoRI (unknown if destroyed)
  Sequencing primers: 5′ pBAD-fwd; 3′ pBAD-rev
Terms and licenses: Academic/Nonprofit Terms; Industry Terms: Not Available to Industry
How to cite: pBAD/HisB-Fast-FT was a gift from Vladislav Verkhusha (Addgene plasmid # 31916 ; http://n2t.net/addgene:31916 ; RRID:Addgene_31916)
