[The description below was written by a language model from this plasmid's Addgene catalogue record and pLannotate feature annotations shown in this document.]
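Description:
pBAD/HisB-Fast-FT is a bacterial expression plasmid built on the commercial pBAD/His-B backbone and carrying Fast-FT, a monomeric blue-to-red fluorescent timer derived from mCherry. The 711 bp insert, annotated as mammalian codon-optimized, differs from mCherry by the substitutions M18V, E34K, K69R, L84W, S149T and A224S (numbered relative to EGFP) and was cloned between BglII and EcoRI sites. The plasmid totals 4,785 bp and is maintained in E. coli through a ColE1/pBR322-type origin with an adjacent bom region. The feature tool labels the origin generically as high-copy, but the catalogue lists the plasmid as low copy, and only a fragment of rop is annotated. Selection is by ampicillin resistance from β-lactamase expressed from its own promoter.

Expression is driven by the araBAD promoter, with the AraC regulator encoded on the same plasmid and transcribed in the opposite direction, so transcription is kept low until L-arabinose is added and can be tuned by inducer level. Upstream of and in frame with Fast-FT, the backbone supplies an N-terminal leader made up of a polyhistidine tag (annotated as a short tag fragment), the T7 gene 10 leader that aids translation, and the Xpress epitope, which includes an enterokinase cleavage site for tag removal. The rrnB T1 and T2 terminators follow the coding sequence. This arrangement suits inducible production and metal-affinity purification of the timer protein in bacteria, for example to characterize its fluorescence, which shifts from blue to red as the chromophore matures. The associated publication describes such timers as reporters of cellular trafficking.
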