Features (pLannotate 1.2.2; 14 found; start..end, strand, type, name):
      1..285     +  promoter       araBAD promoter: araBAD; promoter of the L-arabinose operon of E. coli; the araC regulatory gene is transcribed in the opposite direction (Guzman et al., 1995)
    331..351     +  CDS            capTEV™ (fragment): composite tag for in vivo biotinylation, TEV protease cleavage, and 6xHis tagging
    352..384     +  CDS            T7 tag (gene 10 leader): leader peptide from bacteriophage T7 gene 10 promotes efficient translation in E. coli
    388..411     +  CDS            Xpress™ tag: Xpress™ epitope tag, including an enterokinase recognition and cleavage site
    430..1140    +  CDS            Fast-FT: blue-to-red fluorescent timer derivative of mCherry (Subach et al., 2009) mammalian codon-optimized
   1237..1352    +  ncRNA          5S rRNA: Accession: RF00001 - 5S ribosomal RNA
   1356..1442    +  terminator     rrnB T1 terminator: Escherichia coli rrnB; transcription terminator T1 from the E. coli rrnB gene
   1534..1561    +  terminator     rrnB T2 terminator: transcription terminator T2 from the E. coli rrnB gene
   1580..1671    +  promoter       AmpR promoter: bla
   1672..2532    +  CDS            AmpR: β-lactamase; bla; confers resistance to ampicillin, carbenicillin, and related antibiotics
   2703..3291    +  rep_origin     ori: high-copy-number ColE1/pMB1/pBR322/pUC origin of replication
   3477..3617    -  misc_feature   bom: basis of mobility region from pBR322
   3719..3759    -  CDS            rop (fragment): Rop protein, which maintains plasmids at low copy number; rop
   3881..4759    -  CDS            araC: L-arabinose regulatory protein; araC
>Addgene plasmid #31916 | pBAD/HisB-Fast-FT | depositor full sequence | sequence record 36034 | pBAD/HisB-Fast-FT sequence 4785 bps
AAGAAACCAATTGTCCATATTGCATCAGACATTGCCGTCACTGCGTCTTTTACTGGCTCTTCTCGCTAAC
CAAACCGGTAACCCCGCTTATTAAAAGCATTCTGTAACAAAGCGGGACCAAAGCCATGACAAAAACGCGT
AACAAAAGTGTCTATAATCACGGCAGAAAAGTCCACATTGATTATTTGCACGGCGTCACACTTTGCTATG
CCATAGCATTTTTATCCATAAGATTAGCGGATCCTACCTGACGCTTTTTATCGCAACTCTCTACTGTTTC
TCCATACCCGTTTTTTGGGCTAACAGGAGGAATTAACCATGGGGGGTTCTCATCATCATCATCATCATGG
TATGGCTAGCATGACTGGTGGACAGCAAATGGGTCGGGATCTGTACGACGATGACGATAAGGATCCGAGC
TCGAGATCTATGGTGAGCAAGGGCGAGGAGGATAACATGGCCATCATCAAAGAGTTCATGCGTTTCAAAG
TGCACGTGGAGGGTTCCGTGAACGGCCACGAGTTCGAGATCGAGGGCGAGGGCAAGGGCCGCCCCTACGA
GGGCACCCAGACCGCCAAGCTGAAGGTGACCAAGGGTGGCCCCCTGCCCTTCGCCTGGGACATCCTGTCC
CCTCAGTTCATGTACGGCTCCAGGGCCTACGTGAAGCATCCCGCCGACATCCCCGACTACTGGAAGCTGT
CCTTCCCCGAGGGCTTCAAGTGGGAGCGCGTGATGAACTTCGAGGACGGCGGCGTGGTGACCGTGACCCA
GGACTCCTCCCTGCAGGACGGCGAGTTCATCTACAAGGTGAAGCTGCGCGGAACTAACTTCCCCTCCGAC
GGCCCCGTAATGCAGAAGAAGACCATGGGCTGGGAGGCCTCCACCGAGCGGATGTACCCCGAGGACGGCG
CCCTGAAGGGCGAGATCAAGCAGAGGCTGAAGCTGAAGGACGGCGGCCACTACGACGCTGAGGTCAAGAC
CACCTACAAGGCCAAGAAGCCCGTGCAGCTGCCCGGCGCCTACAACGTCAATATCAAGTTGGACATCACA
TCCCACAACGAGGACTACACCATCGTGGAACAGTACGAACGCTCCGAGGGCCGCCACTCCACCGGCGGCA
TGGACGAGCTGTACAAGTAAGAATTCGAAGCTTGGCTGTTTTGGCGGATGAGAGAAGATTTTCAGCCTGA
TACAGATTAAATCAGAACGCAGAAGCGGTCTGATAAAACAGAATTTGCCTGGCGGCAGTAGCGCGGTGGT
CCCACCTGACCCCATGCCGAACTCAGAAGTGAAACGCCGTAGCGCCGATGGTAGTGTGGGGTCTCCCCAT
GCGAGAGTAGGGAACTGCCAGGCATCAAATAAAACGAAAGGCTCAGTCGAAAGACTGGGCCTTTCGTTTT
ATCTGTTGTTTGTCGGTGAACGCTCTCCTGAGTAGGACAAATCCGCCGGGAGCGGATTTGAACGTTGCGA
AGCAACGGCCCGGAGGGTGGCGGGCAGGACGCCCGCCATAAACTGCCAGGCATCAAATTAAGCAGAAGGC
CATCCTGACGGATGGCCTTTTTGCGTTTCTACAAACTCTTTTGTTTATTTTTCTAAATACATTCAAATAT
GTATCCGCTCATGAGACAATAACCCTGATAAATGCTTCAATAATATTGAAAAAGGAAGAGTATGAGTATT
CAACATTTCCGTGTCGCCCTTATTCCCTTTTTTGCGGCATTTTGCCTTCCTGTTTTTGCTCACCCAGAAA
CGCTGGTGAAAGTAAAAGATGCTGAAGATCAGTTGGGTGCACGAGTGGGTTACATCGAACTGGATCTCAA
CAGCGGTAAGATCCTTGAGAGTTTTCGCCCCGAAGAACGTTTTCCAATGATGAGCACTTTTAAAGTTCTG
CTATGTGGCGCGGTATTATCCCGTGTTGACGCCGGGCAAGAGCAACTCGGTCGCCGCATACACTATTCTC
AGAATGACTTGGTTGAGTACTCACCAGTCACAGAAAAGCATCTTACGGATGGCATGACAGTAAGAGAATT
ATGCAGTGCTGCCATAACCATGAGTGATAACACTGCGGCCAACTTACTTCTGACAACGATCGGAGGACCG
AAGGAGCTAACCGCTTTTTTGCACAACATGGGGGATCATGTAACTCGCCTTGATCGTTGGGAACCGGAGC
TGAATGAAGCCATACCAAACGACGAGCGTGACACCACGATGCCTGTAGCAATGGCAACAACGTTGCGCAA
ACTATTAACTGGCGAACTACTTACTCTAGCTTCCCGGCAACAATTAATAGACTGGATGGAGGCGGATAAA
GTTGCAGGACCACTTCTGCGCTCGGCCCTTCCGGCTGGCTGGTTTATTGCTGATAAATCTGGAGCCGGTG
AGCGTGGGTCTCGCGGTATCATTGCAGCACTGGGGCCAGATGGTAAGCCCTCCCGTATCGTAGTTATCTA
CACGACGGGGAGTCAGGCAACTATGGATGAACGAAATAGACAGATCGCTGAGATAGGTGCCTCACTGATT
AAGCATTGGTAACTGTCAGACCAAGTTTACTCATATATACTTTAGATTGATTTAAAACTTCATTTTTAAT
TTAAAAGGATCTAGGTGAAGATCCTTTTTGATAATCTCATGACCAAAATCCCTTAACGTGAGTTTTCGTT
CCACTGAGCGTCAGACCCCGTAGAAAAGATCAAAGGATCTTCTTGAGATCCTTTTTTTCTGCGCGTAATC
TGCTGCTTGCAAACAAAAAAACCACCGCTACCAGCGGTGGTTTGTTTGCCGGATCAAGAGCTACCAACTC
TTTTTCCGAAGGTAACTGGCTTCAGCAGAGCGCAGATACCAAATACTGTCCTTCTAGTGTAGCCGTAGTT
AGGCCACCACTTCAAGAACTCTGTAGCACCGCCTACATACCTCGCTCTGCTAATCCTGTTACCAGTGGCT
GCTGCCAGTGGCGATAAGTCGTGTCTTACCGGGTTGGACTCAAGACGATAGTTACCGGATAAGGCGCAGC
GGTCGGGCTGAACGGGGGGTTCGTGCACACAGCCCAGCTTGGAGCGAACGACCTACACCGAACTGAGATA
CCTACAGCGTGAGCTATGAGAAAGCGCCACGCTTCCCGAAGGGAGAAAGGCGGACAGGTATCCGGTAAGC
GGCAGGGTCGGAACAGGAGAGCGCACGAGGGAGCTTCCAGGGGGAAACGCCTGGTATCTTTATAGTCCTG
TCGGGTTTCGCCACCTCTGACTTGAGCGTCGATTTTTGTGATGCTCGTCAGGGGGGCGGAGCCTATGGAA
AAACGCCAGCAACGCGGCCTTTTTACGGTTCCTGGCCTTTTGCTGGCCTTTTGCTCACATGTTCTTTCCT
GCGTTATCCCCTGATTCTGTGGATAACCGTATTACCGCCTTTGAGTGAGCTGATACCGCTCGCCGCAGCC
GAACGACCGAGCGCAGCGAGTCAGTGAGCGAGGAAGCGGAAGAGCGCCTGATGCGGTATTTTCTCCTTAC
GCATCTGTGCGGTATTTCACACCGCATATGGTGCACTCTCAGTACAATCTGCTCTGATGCCGCATAGTTA
AGCCAGTATACACTCCGCTATCGCTACGTGACTGGGTCATGGCTGCGCCCCGACACCCGCCAACACCCGC
TGACGCGCCCTGACGGGCTTGTCTGCTCCCGGCATCCGCTTACAGACAAGCTGTGACCGTCTCCGGGAGC
TGCATGTGTCAGAGGTTTTCACCGTCATCACCGAAACGCGCGAGGCAGCAGATCAATTCGCGCGCGAAGG
CGAAGCGGCATGCATAATGTGCCTGTCAAATGGACGAAGCAGGGATTCTGCAAACCCTATGCTACTCCGT
CAAGCCGTCAATTGTCTGATTCGTTACCAATTATGACAACTTGACGGCTACATCATTCACTTTTTCTTCA
CAACCGGCACGGAACTCGCTCGGGCTGGCCCCGGTGCATTTTTTAAATACCCGCGAGAAATAGAGTTGAT
CGTCAAAACCAACATTGCGACCGACGGTGGCGATAGGCATCCGGGTGGTGCTCAAAAGCAGCTTCGCCTG
GCTGATACGTTGGTCCTCGCGCCAGCTTAAGACGCTAATCCCTAACTGCTGGCGGAAAAGATGTGACAGA
CGCGACGGCGACAAGCAAACATGCTGTGCGACGCTGGCGATATCAAAATTGCTGTCTGCCAGGTGATCGC
TGATGTACTGACAAGCCTCGCGTACCCGATTATCCATCGGTGGATGGAGCGACTCGTTAATCGCTTCCAT
GCGCCGCAGTAACAATTGCTCAAGCAGATTTATCGCCAGCAGCTCCGAATAGCGCCCTTCCCCTTGCCCG
GCGTTAATGATTTGCCCAAACAGGTCGCTGAAATGCGGCTGGTGCGCTTCATCCGGGCGAAAGAACCCCG
TATTGGCAAATATTGACGGCCAGTTAAGCCATTCATGCCAGTAGGCGCGCGGACGAAAGTAAACCCACTG
GTGATACCATTCGCGAGCCTCCGGATGACGACCGTAGTGATGAATCTCTCCTGGCGGGAACAGCAAAATA
TCACCCGGTCGGCAAACAAATTCTCGTCCCTGATTTTTCACCACCCCCTGACCGCGAATGGTGAGATTGA
GAATATAACCTTTCATTCCCAGCGGTCGGTCGATAAAAAAATCGAGATAACCGTTGGCCTCAATCGGCGT
TAAACCCGCCACCAGATGGGCATTAAACGAGTATCCCGGCAGCAGGGGATCATTTTGCGCTTCAGCCATA
CTTTTCATACTCCCGCCATTCAGAG
