>Addgene plasmid #31916 | pBAD/HisB-Fast-FT | addgene partial sequence | sequence record 37314 | pBAD-fwd
TCGCAACTCTCTACTGTTTCTCCATACCCGTTTTTTGGGCTAACAGGAGGAATTAACCATGGGGGGTTCT
CATCATCATCATCATCATGGTATGGCTAGCATGACTGGTGGACAGCAAATGGGTCGGGATCTGTACGACG
ATGACGATAAGGATCCGAGCTCGAGATCTATGGTGAGCAAGGGCGAGGAGGATAACATGGCCATCATCAA
AGAGTTCATGCGTTTCAAAGTGCACGTGGAGGGTTCCGTGAACGGCCACGAGTTCGAGATCGAGGGCGAG
GGCAAGGGCCGCCCCTACGAGGGCACCCAGACCGCCAAGCTGAAGGTGACCAAGGGTGGCCCCCTGCCCT
TCGCCTGGGACATCCTGTCCCCTCAGTTCATGTACGGCTCCAGGGCCTACGTGAAGCATCCCGCCGACAT
CCCCGACTACTGGAAGCTGTCCTTCCCCGAGGGCTTCAAGTGGGAGCGCGTGATGAACTTCGAGGACGGC
GGCGTGGTGACCGTGACCCAGGACTCCTCCCTGCAGGACGGCGAGTTCATCTACAAGGTGAAGCTGCGCG
GAACTAACTTCCCCTCCGACGGCCCCGTAATGCAGAAGAAGACCATGGGCTGGGAGGCCTCCACCGAGCG
GATGTACCCCGAGGACGGCGCCCTGAAGGGCGAGATCAAGCAGAGGCTGAAGCTGAAGGACGGCGGCCAC
TACGACGCTGAGGTCAAGACCACCTACAAGGCCAAGAAGCCCGTGCAGCTGCCCGGCGCCTACAACGTCA
ATATCAAGTTGGACATCACATCCCACAACGAGGACTACACCATCGTGGAACAGTACGAACGCTCCGAGGG
CCGCCACTCCACCGGCGGCATGGACGAGCTGTACAAGTAAGAATTCGAAGCTTGGCTGTTTGCGAT
