>Addgene plasmid #31916 | pBAD/HisB-Fast-FT | addgene partial sequence | sequence record 37315 | pBAD-rev
TTCGAATTCTTACTTGTACAGCTCGTCCATGCCGCCGGTGGAGTGGCGGCCCTCGGAGCGTTCGTACTGT
TCCACGATGGTGTAGTCCTCGTTGTGGGATGTGATGTCCAACTTGATATTGACGTTGTAGGCGCCGGGCA
GCTGCACGGGCTTCTTGGCCTTGTAGGTGGTCTTGACCTCAGCGTCGTAGTGGCCGCCGTCCTTCAGCTT
CAGCCTCTGCTTGATCTCGCCCTTCAGGGCGCCGTCCTCGGGGTACATCCGCTCGGTGGAGGCCTCCCAG
CCCATGGTCTTCTTCTGCATTACGGGGCCGTCGGAGGGGAAGTTAGTTCCGCGCAGCTTCACCTTGTAGA
TGAACTCGCCGTCCTGCAGGGAGGAGTCCTGGGTCACGGTCACCACGCCGCCGTCCTCGAAGTTCATCAC
GCGCTCCCACTTGAAGCCCTCGGGGAAGGACAGCTTCCAGTAGTCGGGGATGTCGGCGGGATGCTTCACG
TAGGCCCTGGAGCCGTACATGAACTGAGGGGACAGGATGTCCCAGGCGAAGGGCAGGGGGCCACCCTTGG
TCACCTTCAGCTTGGCGGTCTGGGTGCCCTCGTAGGGGCGGCCCTTGCCCTCGCCCTCGATCTCGAACTC
GTGGCCGTTCACGGAACCCTCCACGTGCACTTTGAAACGCATGAACTCTTTGATGATGGCCATGTTATCC
TCCTCGCCCTTGCTCACCATAGATCTCGAGCTCGGATCCTTATCGTCATCGTCGTACAGATCCCGACCCA
TTTGCTGTCCACCAGTCATGCTAGCCATACCATGATGATGATGATGATGAG
